LOCUS       Exported 7480 bp ds-DNA circular SYN 12-MAY-2021
DEFINITION  KO of PCC 11901 fadD gene/expresses codon-optimized 'tesA gene from
            E. coli from inducible cLac143 promoter.
ACCESSION   .
VERSION     .
KEYWORDS    pSW068
SOURCE      synthetic DNA construct
  ORGANISM  synthetic DNA construct
REFERENCE   1 (bases 1 to 7480)
  TITLE     Unprecedented biomass and fatty acid production by the newly
            discovered cyanobacterium Synechococcus sp. PCC 11901
  JOURNAL   Unpublished
REFERENCE   2 (bases 1 to 7480)
  AUTHORS   .
  TITLE     Direct Submission
  JOURNAL   Exported May 12, 2021 from SnapGene Server 1.1.58
            http://www.snapgene.com
FEATURES             Location/Qualifiers
     source          1..7480
                     /organism="synthetic DNA construct"
                     /mol_type="other DNA"
     promoter        complement(1..105)
                     /gene="bla"
                     /label=AmpR promoter
     primer_bind     173..191
                     /label=pBRforEco
                     /note="pBR322 vectors, upsteam of EcoRI site, forward
                     primer"
     primer_bind     complement(229..251)
                     /label=pGEX 3'
                     /note="pGEX vectors, reverse primer"
     primer_bind     351..370
                     /label=pRS-marker
                     /note="pRS vectors, use to sequence yeast selectable
                     marker"
     primer_bind     564..586
                     /label=M13/pUC Forward
                     /note="In lacZ gene"
     primer_bind     578..595
                     /label=M13 Forward
                     /note="In lacZ gene. Also called M13-F20 or M13 (-21)
                     Forward"
     primer_bind     579..595
                     /label=M13 fwd
                     /note="common sequencing primer, one of multiple similar
                     variants"
     protein_bind    1467..1486
                     /label=lac operator (symmetric)
                     /bound_moiety="lac repressor encoded by lacI"
                     /note="The lac repressor binds to the lac operator to
                     inhibit transcription in E. coli. This inhibition can be
                     relieved by adding lactose or
                     isopropyl-beta-D-thiogalactopyranoside (IPTG). The
                     symmetric lac operator was optimized for tight binding of
                     lac repressor."
     protein_bind    1571..1587
                     /label=lac operator
                     /bound_moiety="lac repressor encoded by lacI"
                     /note="The lac repressor binds to the lac operator to
                     inhibit transcription in E. coli. This inhibition can be
                     relieved by adding lactose or
                     isopropyl-beta-D-thiogalactopyranoside (IPTG)."
     primer_bind     complement(2256..2274)
                     /label=T7 Term
                     /note="T7 terminator, reverse primer"
     terminator      2270..2317
                     /label=T7 terminator
                     /note="transcription terminator for bacteriophage T7 RNA
                     polymerase"
     CDS             2479..3561
                     /codon_start=1
                     /gene="lacI"
                     /product="lac repressor"
                     /label=lacI
                     /note="The lac repressor binds to the lac operator to
                     inhibit transcription in E. coli. This inhibition can be
                     relieved by adding lactose or
                     isopropyl-beta-D-thiogalactopyranoside (IPTG)."
                     /translation="MKPVTLYDVAEYAGVSYQTVSRVVNQASHVSAKTREKVEAAMAEL
                     NYIPNRVAQQLAGKQSLLIGVATSSLALHAPSQIVAAIKSRADQLGASVVVSMVERSGV
                     EACKAAVHNLLAQRVSGLIINYPLDDQDAIAVEAACTNVPALFLDVSDQTPINSIIFSH
                     EDGTRLGVEHLVALGHQQIALLAGPLSSVSARLRLAGWHKYLTRNQIQPIAEREGDFSA
                     MSGFQQTMQMLNEGIVPTAMLVANDQMALGAMRAITESGLRVGADISVVGYDDTEDSSC
                     YIPPLTTIKQDFRLLGQTSVDRLLQLSQGQAVKGNQLLPVSLVKRKTTLAPNTQTASPR
                     ALADSLMQLARQVSRLESGQ"
     primer_bind     complement(2498..2517)
                     /label=LacI-R
                     /note="LacI, reverse primer"
     primer_bind     complement(3729..3748)
                     /label=pENTR-R
                     /note="pENTR vectors, reverse primer"
     CDS             3740..4549
                     /codon_start=1
                     /gene="aph(3')-Ia"
                     /product="aminoglycoside phosphotransferase"
                     /label=KanR
                     /note="confers resistance to kanamycin in bacteria or G418
                     (Geneticin(R)) in eukaryotes"
                     /translation="MSHIQRETSRPRLNSNMDADLYGYKWARDNVGQSGATIYRLYGKP
                     DAPELFLKHGKGSVANDVTDEMVRLNWLTEFMPLPTIKHFIRTPDDAWLLTTAIPGKTA
                     FQVLEEYPDSGENIVDALAVFLRRLHSIPVCNCPFNSDRVFRLAQAQSRMNNGLVDASD
                     FDDERNGWPVEQVWKEMHKLLPFSPDSVVTHGDFSLDNLIFDEGKLIGCIDVGRVGIAD
                     RYQDLAILWNCLGEFSPSLQKRLFQKYGIDNPDMNKLQFHLMLDEFF"
     primer_bind     complement(3807..3826)
                     /label=Kan-R
                     /note="Kanamycin resistance gene, reverse primer"
     primer_bind     complement(5459..5475)
                     /label=M13 rev
                     /note="common sequencing primer, one of multiple similar
                     variants"
     primer_bind     complement(5459..5475)
                     /label=M13 Reverse
                     /note="In lacZ gene. Also called M13-rev"
     primer_bind     complement(5472..5494)
                     /label=M13/pUC Reverse
                     /note="In lacZ gene"
     protein_bind    5483..5499
                     /label=lac operator
                     /bound_moiety="lac repressor encoded by lacI"
                     /note="The lac repressor binds to the lac operator to
                     inhibit transcription in E. coli. This inhibition can be
                     relieved by adding lactose or
                     isopropyl-beta-D-thiogalactopyranoside (IPTG)."
     promoter        complement(5507..5537)
                     /label=lac promoter
                     /note="promoter for the E. coli lac operon"
     protein_bind    5552..5573
                     /label=CAP binding site
                     /bound_moiety="E. coli catabolite activator protein"
                     /note="CAP binding activates transcription in the presence
                     of cAMP."
     primer_bind     complement(5690..5707)
                     /label=L4440
                     /note="L4440 vector, forward primer"
     rep_origin      complement(5861..6449)
                     /direction=LEFT
                     /label=ori
                     /note="high-copy-number ColE1/pMB1/pBR322/pUC origin of
                     replication"
     primer_bind     complement(5941..5960)
                     /label=pBR322ori-F
                     /note="pBR322 origin, forward primer"
     CDS             complement(6620..7480)
                     /codon_start=1
                     /gene="bla"
                     /product="beta-lactamase"
                     /label=AmpR
                     /note="confers resistance to ampicillin, carbenicillin, and
                     related antibiotics"
                     /translation="MSIQHFRVALIPFFAAFCLPVFAHPETLVKVKDAEDQLGARVGYI
                     ELDLNSGKILESFRPEERFPMMSTFKVLLCGAVLSRIDAGQEQLGRRIHYSQNDLVEYS
                     PVTEKHLTDGMTVRELCSAAITMSDNTAANLLLTTIGGPKELTAFLHNMGDHVTRLDRW
                     EPELNEAIPNDERDTTMPVAMATTLRKLLTGELLTLASRQQLIDWMEADKVAGPLLRSA
                     LPAGWFIADKSGAGERGSRGIIAALGPDGKPSRIVVIYTTGSQATMDERNRQIAEIGAS
                     LIKHW"
     primer_bind     7243..7262
                     /label=Amp-R
                     /note="Ampicillin resistance gene, reverse primer"
ORIGIN
        1 actcttcctt tttcaatatt attgaagcat ttatcagggt tattgtctca tgagcggata
       61 catatttgaa tgtatttaga aaaataaaca aataggggtt ccgcgcacat ttccccgaaa
      121 agtgccacct gacgtctaag aaaccattat tatcatgaca ttaacctata aaaataggcg
      181 tatcacgagg ccctttcgtc tcgcgcgttt cggtgatgac ggtgaaaacc tctgacacat
      241 gcagctcccg gagacggtca cagcttgtct gtaagcggat gccgggagca gacaagcccg
      301 tcagggcgcg tcagcgggtg ttggcgggtg tcggggctgg cttaactatg cggcatcaga
      361 gcagattgta ctgagagtgc accatatgcg gtgtgaaata ccgcacagat gcgtaaggag
      421 aaaataccgc atcaggcgcc attcgccatt caggctgcgc aactgttggg aagggcgatc
      481 ggtgcgggcc tcttcgctat tacgccagct ggcgaaaggg ggatgtgctg caaggcgatt
      541 aagttgggta acgccagggt tttcccagtc acgacgttgt aaaacgacgg ccagttaatt
      601 aaaatttgac tgcgatcgcc tgcaatggcc tgggcctggg cgacaatttt cgggctaggt
      661 tcgtaatctt tgggggtagc gatgcgaata ttcatgccga ctaacgcgcc accgaggagg
      721 atcgagtggg cgacattatt gccatcaccc acataggtca tggtcaggcc ttcgagttgg
      781 ccgaaggttt cctgcatcgt ttgcagatcc gccaacatct gacaggggtg ttctaaatct
      841 gtaagggcgt tgataatcgg catttcacag taatcagcga aggtttcgag atcctgttga
      901 tcaaaggtac gaatcgccaa aatatcgaga tagcggtcta aaaccctggc ggtgtcctcg
      961 atgggctcgc cgcgacccac ttgggtacgg tttgggttca ggtcaatgac attgccaccc
     1021 agttggtaca tggccacgct aaaggagact cgggtgcggg tagaggcttt gtaaaataac
     1081 agaccgaggg ttttggggca ggtgggggcg atttttccct gtttgagatc tgccgccagg
     1141 tttagcaggg taataatttc tgtgctgctg agatctgcaa tgctcagaag atcccgaccc
     1201 ttgagtgcat tcatcctgtt ttcggctcct taccgtggca aaaaaatcat tataagctcc
     1261 cctccagatt ccacaaaagc ttgcaagggc gatcgccact ggtcttcgtc aggaaatgtt
     1321 gatggcgatc ccaagggggt gacacttgaa aaactgtcta cttttgggga gatgggtgaa
     1381 atctggtttt aaagtaggat tgtagccatg atttcggctt gttttttgcg cttttaaatg
     1441 gaattgcctc tggacatctc caaacgaatt gtgagcgctc acaattcgga attcttaaca
     1501 aaaaagcagg aataaaatta acaagatgta attgacataa gtcccatcac cgttgtataa
     1561 atgtgtggaa ttgtgagcgg ataacaattt cacacaccaa ctcataaagt caagtaggag
     1621 attaattcca tggataccct cctcattctc ggcgatagtc tctccgccgg ttatcgcatg
     1681 tctgcctctg ccgcctggcc cgccctcctc aatgataaat ggcaaagcaa aacctctgtg
     1741 gtgaatgcca gtatttccgg cgatacctct caacaaggcc tcgcccgtct ccccgccctc
     1801 ctcaaacaac accaaccccg ttgggtgttg gtggaactcg gcggtaatga tggcctccgc
     1861 ggttttcaac cccaacaaac cgaacaaacc ctccggcaaa ttctccaaga tgtgaaagcc
     1921 gccaatgccg aacccctcct catgcaaatt cgcctccccg ccaattatgg tcgccgctac
     1981 aatgaagcct ttagtgccat ttatcccaaa ctcgccaaag aatttgatgt gcccctcctc
     2041 ccctttttca tggaagaagt gtacctcaaa ccccaatgga tgcaagatga tggtattcac
     2101 cccaatcggg atgcccaacc ctttattgcc gattggatgg ccaaacaact ccaacccctc
     2161 gtgaatcatg atagttaatc tagatttctt gtacaaactc ggccctatcc ggctgtctaa
     2221 caaagcccga aaggaagctg agttggctgc tgccaccgct gagcaataac tagcataacc
     2281 ccttggggcc tctaaacggg tcttgacggg ttttttgtct agatcaacgg cctcaaccta
     2341 ctactgggct gcttcctaat gcaggagtcg cataagggag agcgtcgaga tcccggacac
     2401 catcgaatgg cgcatttaca gctagctcag tcctaggtac aatgctagcc ggaggagggt
     2461 caattcatgg tggtgaatgt gaaaccagta acgttatacg atgtcgcaga gtatgccggt
     2521 gtctcttatc agaccgtttc ccgcgtggtg aaccaggcca gccacgtttc tgcgaaaacg
     2581 cgggaaaaag tggaagcggc gatggcggag ctgaattaca ttcccaaccg cgtggcacaa
     2641 caactggcgg gcaaacagtc gttgctgatt ggcgttgcca cctccagtct ggccctgcac
     2701 gcgccgtcgc aaattgtcgc ggcgattaaa tctcgcgccg atcaactggg tgccagcgtg
     2761 gtggtgtcga tggtagaacg aagcggcgtc gaagcctgta aagcggcggt gcacaatctt
     2821 ctcgcgcaac gcgtcagtgg gctgatcatt aactatccgc tggatgacca ggatgccatt
     2881 gctgtggaag ctgcctgcac taatgttccg gcgttatttc ttgatgtctc tgaccagaca
     2941 cccatcaaca gtattatttt ctcccatgaa gacggtacgc gactgggcgt ggagcatctg
     3001 gtcgcattgg gtcaccagca aatcgcgctg ttagcgggcc cattaagttc tgtctcggcg
     3061 cgtctgcgtc tggctggctg gcataaatat ctcactcgca atcaaattca gccgatagcg
     3121 gaacgggaag gcgactttag tgccatgtcc ggttttcaac aaaccatgca aatgctgaat
     3181 gagggcatcg ttcccactgc gatgctggtt gccaacgatc agatggcgct gggcgcaatg
     3241 cgcgccatta ccgagtccgg gctgcgcgtt ggtgcggata tctcggtagt gggatacgac
     3301 gataccgaag acagctcatg ttatatcccg ccgttaacca ccatcaaaca ggattttcgc
     3361 ctgctggggc aaaccagcgt ggaccgcttg ctgcaactct ctcagggcca ggcggtgaag
     3421 ggcaatcagc tgttgcccgt ctcactggtg aaaagaaaaa ccaccctggc gcccaatacg
     3481 caaaccgcct ctccccgcgc gttggccgat tcattaatgc agctggcacg acaggtttcc
     3541 cgactggaaa gcgggcagtg agcgcaacgc aattaatgta agttagctca ctcattaggc
     3601 accgggatct cgaccgatgc ccttgagaaa atgacgagcg aattagtcat ctttctagat
     3661 taacattgca caagataaaa atatatcatc atgaacaata aaactgtctg cttacataaa
     3721 cagtaataca aggggtgtta tgagccatat tcaacgggaa acgtcgaggc cgcgattaaa
     3781 ttccaacatg gatgctgatt tatatgggta taaatgggct cgcgataatg tcgggcaatc
     3841 aggtgcgaca atctatcgct tgtatgggaa gcccgatgcg ccagagttgt ttctgaaaca
     3901 tggcaaaggt agcgttgcca atgatgttac agatgagatg gtcagactaa actggctgac
     3961 ggaatttatg cctcttccga ccatcaagca ttttatccgt actcctgatg atgcatggtt
     4021 actcaccact gcgatccccg gaaaaacagc attccaggta ttagaagaat atcctgattc
     4081 aggtgaaaat attgttgatg cgctggcagt gttcctgcgc cggttgcatt cgattcctgt
     4141 ttgtaattgt ccttttaaca gcgatcgcgt atttcgtctc gctcaggcgc aatcacgaat
     4201 gaataacggt ttggttgatg cgagtgattt tgatgacgag cgtaatggct ggcctgttga
     4261 acaagtctgg aaagaaatgc ataaactttt gccattctca ccggattcag tcgtcactca
     4321 tggtgatttc tcacttgata accttatttt tgacgagggg aaattaatag gttgtattga
     4381 tgttggacga gtcggaatcg cagaccgata ccaggatctt gccatcctat ggaactgcct
     4441 cggtgagttt tctccttcat tacagaaacg gctttttcaa aaatatggta ttgataatcc
     4501 tgatatgaat aaattgcagt ttcatttgat gctcgatgag tttttctaag cgatccgaat
     4561 ggcggaatct tcgggtattg atgctaccct gaaaatattt tgcagatagg gcccctttag
     4621 cccactgatt taacaaaacc gagttacatt tctctaggaa aacattcaca tggacggaaa
     4681 ccaagtgcct actgttaccc tcaaacgccc aattaatctg aaggtcatcg tgaccccccg
     4741 ctggaaagag gaagtacagc agcaactcca gggacaaata gcgacttttg atggtcaatt
     4801 acaacaactg gatgtccaag gaaatcgcac cattagtgaa cttcaacaac agggcaatac
     4861 cccccaggtc gctcaacaaa tggaaaatat tcaactccag gttaaccaaa aaaagcggga
     4921 actccttgag aagaaaaacc aagtgctcca gcagctccaa caggtacaaa acttagaatt
     4981 agatcaagag tttctccagg gtcagatgga gagtttcttt gaagtgaaag tgggcgataa
     5041 tctggtgcgc aagctgaatg ttgaacttgt ggtccgggat ggtgttgttg aagaaattcg
     5101 cggcgacctc taattttttt gtgattgctg tcgcgtgaca gtgttcggct cccccgatga
     5161 cacttgcggt gcgggggatt tttaatgggg aaaaaattca tgaaaattgg cattgtcggg
     5221 ctgggtttaa tcggtggatc tttggcgatc gccttccggg aaaaaggctt agaagtgttg
     5281 ggtatttccc ggaaaaatac aacctgcgaa acggccttga ggaagggaat tgtcgaccaa
     5341 gccagcacag atttttctct tctcaaggat acggatgtgg tgtttctctg cacgccgatc
     5401 aaagcgattt tgcccacggc tcaaaccctt attccccacc tcaaatccac ggcgatttgt
     5461 catagctgtt tcctgtgtga aattgttatc cgctcacaat tccacacaac atacgagccg
     5521 gaagcataaa gtgtaaagcc tggggtgcct aatgagtgag ctaactcaca ttaattgcgt
     5581 tgcgctcact gcccgctttc cagtcgggaa acctgtcgtg ccagctgcat taatgaatcg
     5641 gccaacgcgc ggggagaggc ggtttgcgta ttgggcgctc ttccgcttcc tcgctcactg
     5701 actcgctgcg ctcggtcgtt cggctgcggc gagcggtatc agctcactca aaggcggtaa
     5761 tacggttatc cacagaatca ggggataacg caggaaagaa catgtgagca aaaggccagc
     5821 aaaaggccag gaaccgtaaa aaggccgcgt tgctggcgtt tttccatagg ctccgccccc
     5881 ctgacgagca tcacaaaaat cgacgctcaa gtcagaggtg gcgaaacccg acaggactat
     5941 aaagatacca ggcgtttccc cctggaagct ccctcgtgcg ctctcctgtt ccgaccctgc
     6001 cgcttaccgg atacctgtcc gcctttctcc cttcgggaag cgtggcgctt tctcatagct
     6061 cacgctgtag gtatctcagt tcggtgtagg tcgttcgctc caagctgggc tgtgtgcacg
     6121 aaccccccgt tcagcccgac cgctgcgcct tatccggtaa ctatcgtctt gagtccaacc
     6181 cggtaagaca cgacttatcg ccactggcag cagccactgg taacaggatt agcagagcga
     6241 ggtatgtagg cggtgctaca gagttcttga agtggtggcc taactacggc tacactagaa
     6301 gaacagtatt tggtatctgc gctctgctga agccagttac cttcggaaaa agagttggta
     6361 gctcttgatc cggcaaacaa accaccgctg gtagcggtgg tttttttgtt tgcaagcagc
     6421 agattacgcg cagaaaaaaa ggatctcaag aagatccttt gatcttttct acggggtctg
     6481 acgctcagtg gaacgaaaac tcacgttaag ggattttggt catgagatta tcaaaaagga
     6541 tcttcaccta gatcctttta aattaaaaat gaagttttaa atcaatctaa agtatatatg
     6601 agtaaacttg gtctgacagt taccaatgct taatcagtga ggcacctatc tcagcgatct
     6661 gtctatttcg ttcatccata gttgcctgac tccccgtcgt gtagataact acgatacggg
     6721 agggcttacc atctggcccc agtgctgcaa tgataccgcg agacccacgc tcaccggctc
     6781 cagatttatc agcaataaac cagccagccg gaagggccga gcgcagaagt ggtcctgcaa
     6841 ctttatccgc ctccatccag tctattaatt gttgccggga agctagagta agtagttcgc
     6901 cagttaatag tttgcgcaac gttgttgcca ttgctacagg catcgtggtg tcacgctcgt
     6961 cgtttggtat ggcttcattc agctccggtt cccaacgatc aaggcgagtt acatgatccc
     7021 ccatgttgtg caaaaaagcg gttagctcct tcggtcctcc gatcgttgtc agaagtaagt
     7081 tggccgcagt gttatcactc atggttatgg cagcactgca taattctctt actgtcatgc
     7141 catccgtaag atgcttttct gtgactggtg agtactcaac caagtcattc tgagaatagt
     7201 gtatgcggcg accgagttgc tcttgcccgg cgtcaatacg ggataatacc gcgccacata
     7261 gcagaacttt aaaagtgctc atcattggaa aacgttcttc ggggcgaaaa ctctcaagga
     7321 tcttaccgct gttgagatcc agttcgatgt aacccactcg tgcacccaac tgatcttcag
     7381 catcttttac tttcaccagc gtttctgggt gagcaaaaac aggaaggcaa aatgccgcaa
     7441 aaaagggaat aagggcgaca cggaaatgtt gaatactcat
//
