[The description below was written by a language model from this plasmid's Addgene catalogue record and the feature table of its GenBank file.]
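Description:
pSW068 is a 7,480 bp pUC19-based integration plasmid designed to knock out the fadD gene of the cyanobacterium Synechococcus sp. PCC 11901 while introducing an inducible thioesterase expression cassette at the same locus. In E. coli it is maintained at high copy from the pUC/ColE1-type origin. It carries both the backbone beta-lactamase gene (ampicillin/carbenicillin resistance) and an aph(3')-Ia kanamycin resistance cassette, and kanamycin is the listed bacterial selection. The record describes upstream and downstream homology regions matching the PCC 11901 fadD locus. These are not annotated in the feature table, but presumably occupy the unannotated stretches flanking the cassette between the M13 primer sites.

The payload between the homology arms is a 549 bp truncated E. coli thioesterase gene ('tesA), codon-optimized for Synechococcus sp. PCC 7002. It is driven by the cLac143 promoter and followed by a T7 terminator. The 'tesA coding sequence itself is also unannotated, but two lac operators, one of them the symmetric tight-binding variant, lie just upstream of where it should sit, consistent with a LacI-repressed promoter. A lacI gene, stated to be under pMB2 promoter control, supplies the repressor, so expression should be inducible with IPTG. The kanamycin marker sits next to lacI and so is positioned to be integrated with the cassette.

Double homologous recombination would replace fadD with the 'tesA–lacI–KanR module. Since fadD generally encodes an acyl-CoA synthetase-type enzyme that reactivates free fatty acids, and 'tesA releases them from acyl carriers, the combination fits the free fatty acid production work described in the associated publication on this fast-growing strain.
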