Addgene plasmid #140036: pSW068
Purpose: KO of PCC 11901 fadD gene/expresses codon-optimized 'tesA gene from E. coli from inducible cLac143 promoter
Depositing lab: Peter Nixon. Depositing organization: Nanyang Technological University (NTU). Publication: Newly discovered Synechococcus sp. PCC 11901 is a robust cyanobacterial strain for high biomass production. Wlodarczyk A, Selao TT, Norling B, Nixon PJ. Commun Biol. 2020 May 7;3(1):215. doi: 10.1038/s42003-020-0910-8. PubMed 32382027.
Backbone
  Vector backbone: pUC19
  Total vector size (bp): 7480
  Modifications to backbone: Up and downstream homology regions for recombination into the PCC 11901 fadD locus; cLac143 promoter and LacI gene under pMB2 promoter control; Kanamycin resistance cassette
  Vector type: Bacterial Expression
  Selectable markers: Carbenicillin
Growth in bacteria
  Bacterial resistance: Kanamycin, 50 μg/mL
  Growth temperature: 37°C
  Growth strain: DH5alpha
  Copy number: High Copy
Gene/Insert
  Gene/Insert name: Truncated thioesterase gene (alt name: 'tesA)
  Species: Escherichia coli
  Insert size (bp): 549
  Promoter: cLac143
  Cloning method: Gibson Cloning
  Sequencing primers: 5′ cttttaaatggaattgcctctggacatctccaaaCGAATTGTGA; 3′ T7 terminator
Resource information
  A portion of this plasmid was derived from a plasmid made by: GenScript (codon-optimization for PCC 7002)
Terms and licenses: Academic/Nonprofit Terms; Industry Terms: Not Available to Industry
Depositor comments: Please visit https://www.biorxiv.org/content/10.1101/684944v1 for bioRxiv preprint.
How to cite: pSW068 was a gift from Peter Nixon (Addgene plasmid # 140036 ; http://n2t.net/addgene:140036 ; RRID:Addgene_140036)
